Addgene plasmid #26724: GFP-Talin1
Depositing lab: Anna Huttenlocher. Publication: Calpain-mediated proteolysis of talin regulates adhesion dynamics. Franco SJ, Rodgers MA, Perrin BJ, Han J, Bennin DA, Critchley DR, Huttenlocher A. Nat Cell Biol. 2004 Oct . 6(10):977-83. 10.1038/ncb1175 PubMed 15448700.
Backbone
  Vector backbone: pEGFP-C1
  Backbone manufacturer: Clontech
  Backbone size w/o insert (bp): 4700
  Vector type: Mammalian Expression
  Selectable markers: Neomycin (select with G418)
Growth in bacteria
  Bacterial resistance: Kanamycin, 50 μg/mL
  Growth temperature: 37°C
  Growth strain: DH5alpha
  Copy number: High Copy
Gene/Insert
  Gene/Insert name: Talin
  Species: M. musculus (mouse)
  Insert size (bp): 8100
  GenBank ID: X56123 CAA39588.1
  Entrez Gene: Tln1 (a.k.a. Tln)
  Tag / fusion protein: EGFP (N terminal on backbone)
  Cloning method: Restriction Enzyme; 5′ cloning site EcoRI (unknown if destroyed)
  Sequencing primers: 5′ EGFP-C
Terms and licenses: Academic/Nonprofit Terms; Industry Terms: Not Available to Industry
Depositor comments: Please note that the most appropriate reference sequence for the Talin1 insert in this plasmid is GenBank accession number CAA39588.1
How to cite: GFP-Talin1 was a gift from Anna Huttenlocher (Addgene plasmid # 26724 ; http://n2t.net/addgene:26724 ; RRID:Addgene_26724)
