[The description below was written by a language model from this plasmid's Addgene catalogue record and pLannotate feature annotations shown in this document.]
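Description:
GFP-Talin1 is a mammalian expression plasmid built on the Clontech pEGFP-C1 backbone that produces mouse talin 1 (Tln1) fused at its N-terminus to EGFP. The sequenced construct is about 12.8 kb, consistent with a roughly 4.7 kb backbone carrying an approximately 8.1 kb insert. Expression is driven by the human cytomegalovirus immediate-early enhancer and promoter. This is followed by the EGFP coding sequence, a short remnant of the multiple cloning site serving as a linker, and then the Tln1 open reading frame, which the annotation places across the numbering origin of the circular record. The insert was cloned by restriction enzymes with EcoRI at the 5′ junction. A second multiple cloning site fragment lies downstream of the talin coding region, and the SV40 polyadenylation signal terminates the transcript. The depositor notes that a specific GenBank protein entry for mouse talin is the most appropriate reference for the insert.

The plasmid is propagated in E. coli as a high-copy plasmid through its ColE1/pUC-type origin, and it also carries an f1 origin for single-stranded DNA production. A single Tn5 aminoglycoside phosphotransferase (NeoR/KanR) cassette serves both hosts. A bacterial bla-type promoter gives kanamycin resistance in E. coli, while the SV40 enhancer/early promoter and HSV TK polyadenylation signal allow G418 selection of stably transfected mammalian cells. The short large T antigen and ble annotations are fragments of backbone sequence rather than functional genes.

Talin links integrin-based adhesions to the actin cytoskeleton, so the fluorescent fusion allows talin localisation to be visualised in living cells. The associated publication concerns calpain-mediated proteolysis of talin and its role in regulating adhesion dynamics.
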