Features (pLannotate 1.2.2; 15 found; start..end, strand, type, name):
   7944..7980    +  misc_feature   MCS (fragment): multiple cloning site
   7997..8081    +  CDS            large T antigen (fragment): large T antigen from SV40 (simian virus 40)
   8104..8225    +  polyA_signal   SV40 poly(A) signal: SV40 polyadenylation signal
   8259..8687    -  rep_origin     f1 ori (sequence partly withheld): f1 bacteriophage origin of replication; arrow indicates direction of (+) strand synthesis
   8714..8818    +  promoter       AmpR promoter: bla
   8820..9177    +  promoter       SV40 promoter: SV40 enhancer and early promoter
   9212..10006   +  CDS            NeoR/KanR: aminoglycoside phosphotransferase from Tn5; aph(3')-II (or nptII); confers resistance to neomycin, kanamycin, and G418 (Geneticin®)
  10027..10179   +  CDS            ble (fragment): BLE_KLEPN - Experimental evidence at protein level: Swiss-Prot protein existence level 1. Binding protein with a strong affinity to the bleomycin family of antibiotics. Binds to CL990; an antimitotic-antibiotic compound. From Klebsiella pneumoniae.
  10238..10285   +  polyA_signal   HSV TK poly(A) signal: herpes simplex virus thymidine kinase polyadenylation signal (Cole and Stacy, 1985)
  10614..11202   +  rep_origin     ori: high-copy-number ColE1/pMB1/pBR322/pUC origin of replication
  11377..11680   +  enhancer       CMV enhancer: human cytomegalovirus immediate early enhancer
  11681..11884   +  promoter       CMV promoter: human cytomegalovirus (CMV) immediate early promoter
  11929..12645   +  CDS            EGFP: EGFP is a basic (constitutively fluorescent) green fluorescent protein published in 1996, derived from Aequorea victoria. It is reported to be a rapidly-maturing weak dimer with moderate acid sensitivity.
  12646..12672   +  misc_feature   MCS (fragment): multiple cloning site
  12700..7514    +  CDS            Tln1 (across the origin): TLN1_MOUSE - Also known as Tln. Experimental evidence at protein level: Swiss-Prot protein existence level 1. Probably involved in connections of major cytoskeletal structures to the plasma membrane. High molecular weight cytoskeletal protein concentrated at regions of cell-substratum contact and, in lymphocytes, at cell-cell contacts. From Mus musculus (Mouse).
>Addgene plasmid #26724 | GFP-Talin1 | addgene full sequence | sequence record 381281 | Addgene NGS Result
CAGAGGCCCTGGCTGGCCCTCCCAACGACTTTGGGCTCTTTCTGTCAGATGATGACCCCAAAAAAGGCAT
CTGGCTAGAGGCTGGGAAAGCTTTGGACTACTACATGCTCCGAAATGGGGACACCATGGAGTACAGAAAA
AAGCAGAGACCCCTGAAGATCCGGATGTTAGACGGAACGGTGAAGACTATCATGGTGGATGACTCCAAGA
CCGTCACAGACATGCTCATGACCATTTGTGCCCGAATTGGTATCACCAACCATGATGAGTATTCACTGGT
TCGAGAGCTGATGGAAGAAAAGAAAGATGAGGGGACAGGGACCCTGAGAAAAGACAAGACCCTACTGCGA
GATGAAAAGAAGATGGAGAAGCTAAAGCAGAAGTTGCACACAGACGATGAGTTGAACTGGCTGGACCATG
GGCGGACACTGAGGGAACAGGGAGTGGAAGAGCATGAGACGTTGCTGCTGCGGAGAAAGTTCTTCTACTC
AGACCAGAATGTGGATTCCCGAGACCCTGTACAGCTGAACCTTCTCTATGTGCAGGCACGAGATGACATC
CTGAATGGCTCCCATCCTGTCTCCTTTGACAAGGCCTGTGAATTTGCAGGCTTCCAGTGCCAGATCCAGT
TTGGACCTCACAATGAACAGAAGCACAAGGCTGGCTTCCTTGACCTGAAGGACTTCCTGCCCAAGGAGTA
TGTGAAGCAGAAGGGAGAGCGTAAGATCTTTCAGGCACACAAGAATTGTGGGCAGATGAGTGAAATTGAG
GCCAAGGTACGCTACGTGAAGCTGGCCCGTTCCCTCAAGACTTACGGTGTCTCCTTCTTCCTAGTCAAGG
AAAAGATGAAGGGGAAGAATAAACTGGTGCCCAGGCTGTTGGGCATCACTAAGGAGTGTGTGATGCGTGT
GGATGAGAAGACCAAGGAGGTGATTCAGGAATGGAGCCTCACCAACATCAAACGCTGGGCTGCCTCTCCC
AAGAGCTTTACTCTGGACTTTGGAGACTATCAGGATGGCTACTACTCAGTACAGACGACAGAAGGCGAGC
AGATCGCACAGCTCATTGCTGGCTACATAGATATCATCCTTAAGAAGAAAAAAAGCAAGGACCATTTTGG
GCTGGAGGGAGATGAAGAGTCTACTATGTTGGAGGACTCAGTGTCTCCCAAAAAGTCAACAGTCCTTCAG
CAGCAGTACAACCGAGTGGGGAAAGTGGAGCACGGCTCTGTGGCTCTGCCAGCCATCATGCGCTCTGGAG
CCTCTGGTCCTGAGAATTTCCAGGTGGGGAGCATGCCACCTGCCCAGCAGCAGATCACCAGTGGCCAGAT
GCACCGAGGACACATGCCACCTCTGACTTCAGCCCAGCAGGCGCTCACTGGAACCATTAACTCCAGCATG
CAGGCTGTGCAGGCTGCCCAGGCCACTCTGGATGACTTTGAGACTCTACCCCCTCTTGGCCAGGATGCTG
CCTCCAAAGCTTGGCGTAAGAACAAGATGGATGAATCAAAGCATGAGATCCACTCCCAGGTAGATGCCAT
CACAGCTGGCACTGCCTCTGTGGTAAACCTGACAGCAGGAGATCCTGCAGAGACAGACTATACAGCAGTG
GGCTGTGCAGTCACCACCATCTCTTCCAACCTGACGGAGATGTCCCGTGGGGTGAAGCTATTGGCTGCCC
TGCTGGAGGATGAAGGCGGCAATGGCCGGCCCCTTCTGCAAGCAGCAAAGGGCCTTGCAGGGGCTGTGTC
GGAACTGCTTCGCAGTGCTCAGCCCGCCAGCGCTGAGCCTCGTCAGAACCTGCTGCAGGCAGCCGGGAAC
GTGGGCCAGGCCAGTGGGGAGCTGTTGCAGCAAATTGGGGAAAGTGACACTGACCCCCACTTCCAGGATG
TTCTAATGCAGCTAGCAAACGCAGTGGCAAGTGCTGCAGCCGCCCTGGTCCTCAAGGCCAAGAGTGTGGC
CCAGCGCACAGAGGATTCCGGGCTTCAGACCCAAGTGATTGCTGCAGCTACGCAATGTGCTCTGTCCACT
TCCCAGCTGGTGGCCTGTACCAAGGTGGTAGCACCTACAATCAGCTCACCTGTGTGCCAAGAACAGCTAG
TCGAGGCTGGGCGACTGGTGGCCAAAGCTGTGGAGGGCTGTGTGTCTGCCTCGCAAGCAGCTACAGAAGA
TGGACAGCTGCTTCGAGGGGTAGGAGCAGCAGCCACGGCTGTCACCCAGGCCCTCAATGAGCTGCTGCAG
CACGTGAAGGCCCACGCCACCGGAGCTGGGCCTGCCGGTCGGTATGACCAAGCCACTGATACCATCCTCA
CCGTCACTGAAAACATCTTCAGCTCCATGGGTGATGCTGGGGAGATGGTGCGCCAGGCCCGCATCCTGGC
CCAAGCCACCTCAGACCTGGTCAATGCTATCAAGGCCGATGCTGAGGGGGAGAGTGATCTGGAGAACTCT
AGAAAGCTCCTGAGTGCTGCCAAGATCCTCGCTGATGCCACCGCCAAGATGGTGGAGGCGGCCAAGGGAG
CAGCCGCCCACCCTGACAGTGAGGAACAGCAGCAGCGACTGCGTGAAGCAGCTGAGGGGCTTCGCATGGC
CACCAATGCAGCTGCGCAGAACGCCATCAAGAAGAAGTTGGTGCAGCGCCTGGAGCATGCAGCCAAGCAA
GCTGCAGCCTCTGCAACACAGACCATTGCTGCAGCCCAACATGCAGCCTCTGCCCCCAAGGCCTCTGCGG
GCCCCCAGCCCCTACTGGTGCAGAGCTGTAAGGCCGTGGCAGAGCAGATTCCGTTGCTGGTGCAGGGTGT
CCGAGGAAGTCAAGCTCAGCCTGACAGCCCTAGTGCTCAGCTCGCCCTCATTGCTGCCAGCCAGAGCTTC
CTGCAGCCAGGTGGGAAGATGGTGGCAGCGGCAAAAGCCTCAGTGCCAACAATTCAGGACCAGGCTTCAG
CGATGCAGCTGAGTCAGTGCGCAAAGAACCTAGGCACTGCCCTGGCCGAGCTGCGCACTGCTGCTCAGAA
GGCTCAGGAGGCATGTGGACCTTTGGAGATGGATTCTGCACTGAGTGTTGTACAAAATCTAGAGAAAGAC
CTACAGGAAATAAAAGCAGCAGCTCGAGATGGCAAGCTTAAGCCCTTACCTGGGGAAACAATGGAGAAGT
GTACCCAAGATCTTGGCAACAGCACCAAAGCGGTGAGCTCTGCCATCGCCAAGCTGCTGGGGGAGATTGC
CCAGGGCAACGAGAACTATGCAGGTATTGCAGCTCGGGATGTAGCTGGTGGACTAAGGTCACTAGCCCAG
GCTGCGCGGGGTGTGGCTGCGCTGACATCAGATCCTGCAGTGCAGGCCATTGTGCTTGACACAGCCAGCG
ACGTTCTGGACAAGGCCAGCAGCCTCATTGAAGAGGCAAAAAAAGCATCTGGACACCCAGGGGACCCAGA
AAGCCAGCAAAGGCTTGCTCAGGTAGCTAAAGCAGTGACCCAAGCCCTGAACCGCTGTGTCAGCTGCCTG
CCTGGCCAAAGAGACGTGGATAATGCCCTACGAGCCGTTGGAGATGCCAGCAAGCGACTCCTGAGTGACT
TGCTTCCTCCAAGCACGGGGACATTTCAAGAAGCACAGAGCCGATTGAATGAAGCTGCAGCTGGGTTAAA
TCAGGCCGCCACAGAACTGGTGCAAGCCTCCCGAGGAACTCCTCAGGACCTGGCTCGGGCCTCCGGCCGA
TTTGGACAGGACTTCAGCACCTTCCTGGAAGCTGGTGTGGAGATGGCCGGACAGGCCCCGAGCCAGGAGG
ACCGAGCCCAGGTGGTGTCCAACCTGAAGGGCATATCCATGTCTTCAAGCAAACTTCTCCTTGCCGCTAA
GGCCTTGTCCACAGACCCTGCTTCTCCCAACCTCAAGAGTCAGCTGGCTGCGGCTGCCCGGGCAGTGACG
GACAGCATCAACCAGCTCATCACCATGTGCACCCAGCAGGCACCTGGCCAGAAGGAGTGTGACAATGCAC
TTCGGCAGCTAGAGACAGTCCGAGAACTCCTGGAGAATCCAGTCCAGCCCATCAACGACATGTCCTACTT
CGGTTGCTTGGACAGTGTCATGGAGAACTCCAAGGTCCTAGGTGAGGCCATGACTGGCATCTCCCAAAAT
GCCAAGAATGGAAATCTGCCGGAGTTTGGAGATGCCATTGCCACAGCCTCCAAGGCTCTCTGTGGCTTCA
CGGAGGCAGCCGCACAGGCAGCATATCTAGTTGGTGTCTCTGACCCCAACAGCCAAGCTGGACAGCAAGG
ACTGGTGGAACCCACACAGTTTGCCCGTGCAAACCAGGCAATTCAGATGGCCTGTCAGAGTCTGGGGGAG
CCTGGCTGTACCCAGGCCCAGGTGTTATCTGCAGCCACTATTGTAGCCAAACACACATCTGCATTGTGTA
ACAGCTGTCGCCTGGCTTCCGCTAGGACTGCCAATCCCACTGCCAAGCGCCAGTTTGTACAGTCAGCCAA
GGAGGTGGCCAACAGTACAGCCAATCTTGTCAAGACCATCAAGGCACTAGATGGGGACTTCACAGAAGAG
AACCGTGCCCAGTGCCGAGCAGCCACAGCCCCTCTGCTGGAAGCTGTGGATAACCTGAGTGCCTTTGCCT
CCAACCCTGAGTTCTCCAGCGTCCCTGCCCAGATCAGCCCTGAGGGCAGAGCAGCCATGGAGCCCATTGT
AATCTCTGCTAAGACAATGTTGGAGAGTGCTGGAGGGCTCATCCAGACAGCTCGGGCGTTAGCAGTCAAT
CCCCGAGACCCCCCACGTTGGTCTGTGCTAGCTGGCCACTCTCGGACTGTCTCAGATTCCATCAAGAAAC
TTATTACAAGCATGAGGGACAAAGCCCCAGGGCAGCTGGAGTGTGAGACAGCCATTGCGGCTCTGAACAG
CTGCTTGCGGGACCTAGATCAGGCTTCGCTTGCCGCTGTCAGCCAGCAGCTTGCTCCCCGTGAAGGAATC
TCTCAAGAGGCTTTGCACACCCAGATGCTCACTGCAGTGCAAGAAATTTCTCATCTCATTGAGCCGCTGG
CCAGCGCTGCTCGGGCTGAAGCCTCCCAGCTGGGACACAAGGTGTCCCAAATGGCCCAGTACTTTGAACC
ACTCACCCTGGCTGCAGTGGGTGCTGCGTCTAAGACCCTGAGCCACCCGCAGCAGATGGCACTTCTGGAC
CAGACTAAAACGTTGGCAGAGTCTGCCTTGCAGTTGCTATATACTGCCAAGGAGGCTGGTGGTAACCCCA
AGCAAGCAGCACACACCCAGGAAGCCCTGGAGGAGGCTGTGCAGATGATGACAGAGGCCGTAGAAGACCT
GACGACGACCCTCAACGAAGCAGCCAGTGCTGCAGGAGTCGTTGGCGGCATGGTGGACTCTATCACTCAG
GCCATCAACCAGCTAGATGAAGGACCTATGGGTGACCCAGAAGGCTCATTCGTAGATTACCAGACAACCA
TGGTGAGGACAGCCAAGGCCATTGCTGTCACTGTTCAGGAGATGGTAACCAAGTCAAACACCAGCCCTGA
AGAGCTAGGCCCTCTTGCCAACCAGCTGACCAGTGACTATGGCCGACTGGCCTCACAAGCCAAGCCTGCA
GCTGTGGCTGCTGAAAATGAAGAGATAGGCGCTCACATCAAACACCGAGTACAGGAGCTGGGCCATGGCT
GCTCTGCTCTGGTCACCAAGGCAGGTGCCTTGCAGTGTAGCCCCAGTGATGTCTACACCAAGAAGGAGCT
CATAGAGTGTGCCCGCAGAGTGTCAGAGAAGGTCTCCCATGTTCTGGCTGCACTCCAGGCTGGGAATCGT
GGTACCCAGGCCTGCATTACAGCAGCCAGTGCTGTGTCTGGTATCATTGCTGACCTCGACACCACCATCA
TGTTCGCTACTGCTGGCACACTTAACCGTGAGGGTGCTGAAACTTTTGCTGACCACCGGGAGGGTATCTT
AAAGACAGCAAAGGTTCTTGTGGAGGACACCAAGGTCCTAGTGCAGAATGCAGCTGGGAGCCAGGAGAAG
TTGGCACAAGCCGCCCAGTCCTCCGTGGCCACCATTACCCGCCTCGCTGATGTGGTCAAGCTCGGTGCAG
CCAGCCTAGGAGCCGAAGACCCTGAAACTCAGGTGGTGCTGATCAATGCAGTAAAGGACGTAGCCAAGGC
CCTGGGTGACCTCATCAGCGCTACGAAGGCTGCAGCGGGCAAAGTTGGGGATGACCCTGCAGTGTGGCAG
CTCAAGAACTCTGCCAAGGTGATGGTGACCAATGTGACATCATTGCTCAAGACAGTGAAGGCTGTGGAAG
ATGAGGCCACCAAAGGCACACGGGCCCTAGAGGCAACCACAGAGCACATACGTCAGGAACTGGCGGTCTT
CTGTTCCCCAGAGCCACCTGCCAAGACCTCTACCCCTGAAGACTTCATCCGAATGACCAAGGGTATTACT
ATGGCAACAGCCAAAGCCGTTGCTGCTGGCAATTCCTGTCGACAGGAAGATGTCATTGCCACAGCCAATC
TGAGCCGACGGGCTATTGCGGACATGCTTCGGGCTTGCAAGGAAGCAGCTTTCCACCCAGAAGTGGCGCC
TGATGTACGGCTCCGAGCCCTGCACTATGGCCGGGAGTGTGCCAATGGTTACCTGGAACTGCTGGACCAC
GTGCTGCTGACCCTTCAGAAGCCAAACCCAGACCTGAAGCAGCAGCTAACTGGACACTCAAAGCGGGTTG
CTGGCTCTGTGACTGAGCTCATCCAGGCTGCTGAAGCCATGAAAGGAACAGAGTGGGTGGACCCAGAGGA
CCCTACTGTCATTGCTGAGAATGAGCTCTTGGGAGCCGCAGCCGCCATCGAGGCTGCAGCCAAGAAGCTG
GAGCAGCTGAAGCCCAGGGCCAAACCCAAGGAGGCGGATGAGTCCTTGAACTTTGAGGAACAAATCCTAG
AAGCTGCCAAGTCCATCGCTGCAGCCACCAGTGCACTGGTAAAGGCTGCGTCAGCAGCCCAGAGGGAGCT
GGTGGCTCAAGGAAAGGTGGGCGCCATTCCAGCCAATGCACTGGATGATGGGCAGTGGTCGCAGGGCCTC
ATTTCCGCTGCCCGTATGGTGGCTGCGGCCACCAACAATCTGTGTGAAGCAGCTAACGCAGCTGTCCAGG
GCCATGCTAGCCAGGAGAAACTCATTTCCTCAGCCAAGCAAGTAGCTGCCTCCACAGCTCAGCTCCTGGT
AGCTTGCAAGGTCAAAGCAGATCAGGACTCTGAGGCAATGAAACGGCTCCAGGCTGCTGGCAATGCAGTG
AAGAGGGCCTCAGATAACCTGGTAAAGGCGGCCCAGAAAGCTGCAGCCTTCGAAGACCAGGAGAATGAGA
CGGTGGTGGTGAAGGAGAAAATGGTTGGGGGCATTGCCCAGATTATCGCAGCACAGGAAGAGATGCTTCG
GAAGGAACGAGAGCTGGAAGAGGCTCGGAAAAAGCTCGCCCAGATCCGGCAGCAGCAGTACAAGTTCTTG
CCTTCAGAGCTTCGAGACGAGCACTAAAAAAGCCCTGTGTATTTAATGCAGACCCAGCCCAGAGACTGTG
CCTGCCACTACCAAAGCCTTCTGGGCTGCTCAGGACCCAAGCTGCCCAACCCCAGCACTCCCCCAAAGTG
CCTGCCAAACCCTGGGCCTGGCCCTGCCCAGTCCCACTGCAAGCCGTGTCCTCTCCCTGACTCCCAAGTG
CCTTTGCACCCTAGGGCCCCTAAGTGCCTGCCCCCCTCCAGAGTATTAACGCTCCAAGAGTATTATTAAT
GCTGCCGTACCTCAGTTTGAACCTGCCAGGGCCCCAGCTGCTCCAGCCTGCCAGCAGCTTCCAGCCAGTC
CCCACGGCCACGTCAGCTCAACTCATCCCTTTTTGATACTATATCCCCTACCCAGCTACCTATGGGGCTT
GAGGGTTGTAAACCCAAACAGGTCAGACTCCCGGAATTCTGCAGTCGACGGTACCGCGGGCCCGGGATCC
ACCGGATCTAGATAACTGATCATAATCAGCCATACCACATTTGTAGAGGTTTTACTTGCTTTAAAAAACC
TCCCACACCTCCCCCTGAACCTGAAACATAAAATGAATGCAATTGTTGTTGTTAACTTGTTTATTGCAGC
TTATAATGGTTACAAATAAAGCAATAGCATCACAAATTTCACAAATAAAGCATTTTTTTCACTGCATTCT
AGTTGTGGTTTGTCCAAACTCATCAATGTATCTTAACGCGTAAATTGTAAGCGTTAATATTTTGTTAAAA
TTCGCGTTAAATTTTTGTTAAATCAGCTCATTTTTTAACCAATAGGCCGAAATCGGCAAAATCCCTTATA
AATCAAAAGAATAGACCGAGATAGGGT
[37 nt withheld, positions 8358-8394]
AAAGAACGTGGACTCCAACGTCAAAGG
[49 nt withheld, positions 8422-8470]
T
[91 nt withheld, positions 8472-8562]
G
[124 nt withheld, positions 8564-8687]
CAGGTGGCACTTTTCGGGGAAATGTGCGCGGAACCCCTATTTGTTTATTTTTCTAAATACATTCAAATAT
GTATCCGCTCATGAGACAATAACCCTGATAAATGCTTCAATAATATTGAAAAAGGAAGAGTCCTGAGGCG
GAAAGAACCAGCTGTGGAATGTGTGTCAGTTAGGGTGTGGAAAGTCCCCAGGCTCCCCAGCAGGCAGAAG
TATGCAAAGCATGCATCTCAATTAGTCAGCAACCAGGTGTGGAAAGTCCCCAGGCTCCCCAGCAGGCAGA
AGTATGCAAAGCATGCATCTCAATTAGTCAGCAACCATAGTCCCGCCCCTAACTCCGCCCATCCCGCCCC
TAACTCCGCCCAGTTCCGCCCATTCTCCGCCCCATGGCTGACTAATTTTTTTTATTTATGCAGAGGCCGA
GGCCGCCTCGGCCTCTGAGCTATTCCAGAAGTAGTGAGGAGGCTTTTTTGGAGGCCTAGGCTTTTGCAAA
GATCGATCAAGAGACAGGATGAGGATCGTTTCGCATGATTGAACAAGATGGATTGCACGCAGGTTCTCCG
GCCGCTTGGGTGGAGAGGCTATTCGGCTATGACTGGGCACAACAGACAATCGGCTGCTCTGATGCCGCCG
TGTTCCGGCTGTCAGCGCAGGGGCGCCCGGTTCTTTTTGTCAAGACCGACCTGTCCGGTGCCCTGAATGA
ACTGCAAGACGAGGCAGCGCGGCTATCGTGGCTGGCCACGACGGGCGTTCCTTGCGCAGCTGTGCTCGAC
GTTGTCACTGAAGCGGGAAGGGACTGGCTGCTATTGGGCGAAGTGCCGGGGCAGGATCTCCTGTCATCTC
ACCTTGCTCCTGCCGAGAAAGTATCCATCATGGCTGATGCAATGCGGCGGCTGCATACGCTTGATCCGGC
TACCTGCCCATTCGACCACCAAGCGAAACATCGCATCGAGCGAGCACGTACTCGGATGGAAGCCGGTCTT
GTCGATCAGGATGATCTGGACGAAGAGCATCAGGGGCTCGCGCCAGCCGAACTGTTCGCCAGGCTCAAGG
CGAGCATGCCCGACGGCGAGGATCTCGTCGTGACCCATGGCGATGCCTGCTTGCCGAATATCATGGTGGA
AAATGGCCGCTTTTCTGGATTCATCGACTGTGGCCGGCTGGGTGTGGCGGACCGCTATCAGGACATAGCG
TTGGCTACCCGTGATATTGCTGAAGAGCTTGGCGGCGAATGGGCTGACCGCTTCCTCGTGCTTTACGGTA
TCGCCGCTCCCGATTCGCAGCGCATCGCCTTCTATCGCCTTCTTGACGAGTTCTTCTGAGCGGGACTCTG
GGGTTCGAAATGACCGACCAAGCGACGCCCAACCTGCCATCACGAGATTTCGATTCCACCGCCGCCTTCT
ATGAAAGGTTGGGCTTCGGAATCGTTTTCCGGGACGCCGGCTGGATGATCCTCCAGCGCGGGGATCTCAT
GCTGGAGTTCTTCGCCCACCCTAGGGGGAGGCTAACTGAAACACGGAAGGAGACAATACCGGAAGGAACC
CGCGCTATGACGGCAATAAAAAGACAGAATAAAACGCACGGTGTTGGGTCGTTTGTTCATAAACGCGGGG
TTCGGTCCCAGGGCTGGCACTCTGTCGATACCCCACCGAGACCCCATTGGGGCCAATACGCCCGCGTTTC
TTCCTTTTCCCCACCCCACCCCCCAAGTTCGGGTGAAGGCCCAGGGCTCGCAGCCAACGTCGGGGCGGCA
GGCCCTGCCATAGCCTCAGGTTACTCATATATACTTTAGATTGATTTAAAACTTCATTTTTAATTTAAAA
GGATCTAGGTGAAGATCCTTTTTGATAATCTCATGACCAAAATCCCTTAACGTGAGTTTTCGTTCCACTG
AGCGTCAGACCCCGTAGAAAAGATCAAAGGATCTTCTTGAGATCCTTTTTTTCTGCGCGTAATCTGCTGC
TTGCAAACAAAAAAACCACCGCTACCAGCGGTGGTTTGTTTGCCGGATCAAGAGCTACCAACTCTTTTTC
CGAAGGTAACTGGCTTCAGCAGAGCGCAGATACCAAATACTGTTCTTCTAGTGTAGCCGTAGTTAGGCCA
CCACTTCAAGAACTCTGTAGCACCGCCTACATACCTCGCTCTGCTAATCCTGTTACCAGTGGCTGCTGCC
AGTGGCGATAAGTCGTGTCTTACCGGGTTGGACTCAAGACGATAGTTACCGGATAAGGCGCAGCGGTCGG
GCTGAACGGGGGGTTCGTGCACACAGCCCAGCTTGGAGCGAACGACCTACACCGAACTGAGATACCTACA
GCGTGAGCTATGAGAAAGCGCCACGCTTCCCGAAGGGAGAAAGGCGGACAGGTATCCGGTAAGCGGCAGG
GTCGGAACAGGAGAGCGCACGAGGGAGCTTCCAGGGGGAAACGCCTGGTATCTTTATAGTCCTGTCGGGT
TTCGCCACCTCTGACTTGAGCGTCGATTTTTGTGATGCTCGTCAGGGGGGCGGAGCCTATGGAAAAACGC
CAGCAACGCGGCCTTTTTACGGTTCCTGGCCTTTTGCTGGCCTTTTGCTCACATGTTCTTTCCTGCGTTA
TCCCCTGATTCTGTGGATAACCGTATTACCGCCATGCATTAGTTATTAATAGTAATCAATTACGGGGTCA
TTAGTTCATAGCCCATATATGGAGTTCCGCGTTACATAACTTACGGTAAATGGCCCGCCTGGCTGACCGC
CCAACGACCCCCGCCCATTGACGTCAATAATGACGTATGTTCCCATAGTAACGCCAATAGGGACTTTCCA
TTGACGTCAATGGGTGGAGTATTTACGGTAAACTGCCCACTTGGCAGTACATCAAGTGTATCATATGCCA
AGTACGCCCCCTATTGACGTCAATGACGGTAAATGGCCCGCCTGGCATTATGCCCAGTACATGACCTTAT
GGGACTTTCCTACTTGGCAGTACATCTACGTATTAGTCATCGCTATTACCATGGTGATGCGGTTTTGGCA
GTACATCAATGGGCGTGGATAGCGGTTTGACTCACGGGGATTTCCAAGTCTCCACCCCATTGACGTCAAT
GGGAGTTTGTTTTGGCACCAAAATCAACGGGACTTTCCAAAATGTCGTAACAACTCCGCCCCATTGACGC
AAATGGGCGGTAGGCGTGTACGGTGGGAGGTCTATATAAGCAGAGCTGGTTTAGTGAACCGTCAGATCCG
CTAGCGCTACCGGTCGCCACCATGGTGAGCAAGGGCGAGGAGCTGTTCACCGGGGTGGTGCCCATCCTGG
TCGAGCTGGACGGCGACGTAAACGGCCACAAGTTCAGCGTGTCCGGCGAGGGCGAGGGCGATGCCACCTA
CGGCAAGCTGACCCTGAAGTTCATCTGCACCACCGGCAAGCTGCCCGTGCCCTGGCCCACCCTCGTGACC
ACCCTGACCTACGGCGTGCAGTGCTTCAGCCGCTACCCCGACCACATGAAGCAGCACGACTTCTTCAAGT
CCGCCATGCCCGAAGGCTACGTCCAGGAGCGCACCATCTTCTTCAAGGACGACGGCAACTACAAGACCCG
CGCCGAGGTGAAGTTCGAGGGCGACACCCTGGTGAACCGCATCGAGCTGAAGGGCATCGACTTCAAGGAG
GACGGCAACATCCTGGGGCACAAGCTGGAGTACAACTACAACAGCCACAACGTCTATATCATGGCCGACA
AGCAGAAGAACGGCATCAAGGTGAACTTCAAGATCCGCCACAACATCGAGGACGGCAGCGTGCAGCTCGC
CGACCACTACCAGCAGAACACCCCCATCGGCGACGGCCCCGTGCTGCTGCCCGACAACCACTACCTGAGC
ACCCAGTCCGCCCTGAGCAAAGACCCCAACGAGAAGCGCGATCACATGGTCCTGCTGGAGTTCGTGACCG
CCGCCGGGATCACTCTCGGCATGGACGAGCTGTACAAGTCCGGACTCAGATCTCGAGCTCAAGCTAGCTT
CGAATTCGCAGAAGCTGCCACCATGGTTGCGCTTTCGCTGAAGATTAGCATTGGGAATGTGGTGAAGACG
ATGCAATTTGAGCCATCTACCATGGTGTACGACGCCTGCCGCATGATTCGTGAGCGGATCC
