>Addgene plasmid #26724 | GFP-Talin1 | addgene partial sequence | sequence record 32994 | 26724 with mTln1-F (aatggagcctcaccaacatc)
CTGGACTTTGGAGACTATCAGGATGGCTACTACTCAGTACAGACGACAGAAGGCGAGCAGATCGCACAGC
TCATTGCTGGCTACATAGATATCATCCTTAAGAAGAAAAAAAGCAAGGACCATTTTGGGCTGGAGGGAGA
TGAAGAGTCTACTATGTTGGAGGACTCAGTGTCTCCCAAAAAGTCAACAGTCCTTCAGCAGCAGTACAAC
CGAGTGGGGAAAGTGGAGCACGGCTCTGTGGCTCTGCCAGCCATCATGCGCTCTGGAGCCTCTGGTCCTG
AGAATTTCCAGGTGGGGAGCATGCCACCTGCCCAGCAGCAGATCACCAGTGGCCAGATGCACCGAGGACA
CATGCCACCTCTGACTTCAGCCCAGCAGGCGCTCACTGGAACCATTAACTCCAGCATGCAGGCTGTGCAG
GCTGCCCAGGCCACTCTGGATGACTTTGAGACTCTACCCCCTCTTGGCCAGGATGCTGCCTCCAAAGCTT
GGCGTAAGAACAAGATGGATGAATCAAAGCATGAGATCCACTCCCAGGTAGATGCCATCACAGCTGGCAC
TGCCTCTGTGGTAAACCTGACAGCAGGAGATCCTGCAGAGACAGACTATACAGCAGTGGGCTGTGCAGTC
ACCACCATCTCTTCCAACCTGACGGAGATGTCCCGTGGGGTGAAGCTATTGGCTGCCCTGCTGGAGGATG
AAGGCGGCAATGGCCGGCCCCTTCTGCAAGCAGCAAAGGGCCTTGCAGGGGCTGTGTCGGAACTGCTTCG
CAGTGCTCAGCCCGCCAGCGCTGAGCCTCGTCAGAACCTGCTGCAGGCAGCCGGGAACGTGGGCCAGGCC
AGTGGGGAGCTGTTGCAGC
