>Addgene plasmid #26724 | GFP-Talin1 | addgene partial sequence | sequence record 32995 | 26274 with EGFP-C
TGCCACCATGGTTGCGCTTTCGCTGAAGATTAGCATTGGGAATGTGGTGAAGACGATGCAATTTGAGCCA
TCTACCATGGTGTACGACGCCTGCCGCATGATTCGTGAGCGGATCCCAGAGGCCCTGGCTGGCCCTCCCA
ACGACTTTGGGCTCTTTCTGTCAGATGATGACCCCAAAAAAGGCATCTGGCTAGAGGCTGGGAAAGCTTT
GGACTACTACATGCTCCGAAATGGGGACACCATGGAGTACAGAAAAAAGCAGAGACCCCTGAAGATCCGG
ATGTTAGACGGAACGGTGAAGACTATCATGGTGGATGACTCCAAGACCGTCACAGACATGCTCATGACCA
TTTGTGCCCGAATTGGTATCACCAACCATGATGAGTATTCACTGGTTCGAGAGCTGATGGAAGAAAAGAA
AGATGAGGGGACAGGGACCCTGAGAAAAGACAAGACCCTACTGCGAGATGAAAAGAAGATGGAGAAGCTA
AAGCAGAAGTTGCACACAGACGATGAGTTGAACTGGCTGGACCATGGGCGGACACTGAGGGAACAGGGAG
TGGAAGAGCATGAGACGTTGCTGCTGCGGAGAAAGTTCTTCTACTCAGACCAGAATGTGGATTCCCGAGA
CCCTGTACAGCTGAACCTTCTCTATGTGCAGGCACGAGATGACATCCTGAATGGCTCCCATCCTGTCTCC
TTTGACAAGGCCTGTGAATTTGCAGGCTTCCAGTGCCAGATC
